>Addgene plasmid #41371 | TAL3197 | depositor partial sequence | sequence record 55010 | TAL3197 sequence 2430 bps
TCTAGAGCTAGCACCATGGACTACAAAGACCATGACGGTGATTATAAAGATCATGACATCGATTACAAGG
ATGACGATGACAAGATGGCCCCCAAGAAGAAGAGGAAGGTGGGCATTCACCGCGGGGTACCTATGGTGGA
CTTGAGGACACTCGGTTATTCGCAACAGCAACAGGAGAAAATCAAGCCTAAGGTCAGGAGCACCGTCGCG
CAACACCACGAGGCGCTTGTGGGGCATGGCTTCACTCATGCGCATATTGTCGCGCTTTCACAGCACCCTG
CGGCGCTTGGGACGGTGGCTGTCAAATACCAAGATATGATTGCGGCCCTGCCCGAAGCCACGCACGAGGC
AATTGTAGGGGTCGGTAAACAGTGGTCGGGAGCGCGAGCACTTGAGGCGCTGCTGACTGTGGCGGGTGAG
CTTAGGGGGCCTCCGCTCCAGCTCGACACCGGGCAGCTGCTGAAGATCGCGAAGAGAGGGGGAGTAACAG
CGGTAGAGGCAGTGCACGCCTGGCGCAATGCGCTCACCGGGGCCCCCTTGAACCTGACCCCAGACCAGGT
AGTCGCAATCGCGTCACATGACGGGGGAAAGCAAGCCCTGGAAACCGTGCAAAGGTTGTTGCCGGTCCTT
TGTCAAGACCACGGCCTTACACCGGAGCAAGTCGTGGCCATTGCATCCCACGACGGTGGCAAACAGGCTC
TTGAGACGGTTCAGAGACTTCTCCCAGTTCTCTGTCAAGCCCACGGGCTGACTCCCGATCAAGTTGTAGC
GATTGCGAATAACAATGGAGGGAAACAAGCATTGGAGACTGTCCAACGGCTCCTTCCCGTGTTGTGTCAA
GCCCACGGTTTGACGCCTGCACAAGTGGTCGCCATCGCCAGCCATGATGGCGGTAAGCAGGCGCTGGAAA
CAGTACAGCGCCTGCTGCCTGTACTGTGCCAGGATCATGGACTGACCCCAGACCAGGTAGTCGCAATCGC
GTCAAACGGAGGGGGAAAGCAAGCCCTGGAAACCGTGCAAAGGTTGTTGCCGGTCCTTTGTCAAGACCAC
GGCCTTACACCGGAGCAAGTCGTGGCCATTGCAAATAATAACGGTGGCAAACAGGCTCTTGAGACGGTTC
AGAGACTTCTCCCAGTTCTCTGTCAAGCCCACGGGCTGACTCCCGATCAAGTTGTAGCGATTGCGAATAA
CAATGGAGGGAAACAAGCATTGGAGACTGTCCAACGGCTCCTTCCCGTGTTGTGTCAAGCCCACGGTTTG
ACGCCTGCACAAGTGGTCGCCATCGCCAACAACAACGGCGGTAAGCAGGCGCTGGAAACAGTACAGCGCC
TGCTGCCTGTACTGTGCCAGGATCATGGACTGACCCCAGACCAGGTAGTCGCAATCGCGAACAATAATGG
GGGAAAGCAAGCCCTGGAAACCGTGCAAAGGTTGTTGCCGGTCCTTTGTCAAGACCACGGCCTTACACCG
GAGCAAGTCGTGGCCATTGCAAGCAATGGGGGTGGCAAACAGGCTCTTGAGACGGTTCAGAGACTTCTCC
CAGTTCTCTGTCAAGCCCACGGGCTGACTCCCGATCAAGTTGTAGCGATTGCGTCGCATGACGGAGGGAA
ACAAGCATTGGAGACTGTCCAACGGCTCCTTCCCGTGTTGTGTCAAGCCCACGGTTTGACGCCTGCACAA
GTGGTCGCCATCGCCTCGAATGGCGGCGGTAAGCAGGCGCTGGAAACAGTACAGCGCCTGCTGCCTGTAC
TGTGCCAGGATCATGGACTGACCCCAGACCAGGTAGTCGCAATCGCGAACAATAATGGGGGAAAGCAAGC
CCTGGAAACCGTGCAAAGGTTGTTGCCGGTCCTTTGTCAAGACCACGGCCTTACACCGGAGCAAGTCGTG
GCCATTGCATCCCACGACGGTGGCAAACAGGCTCTTGAGACGGTTCAGAGACTTCTCCCAGTTCTCTGTC
AAGCCCACGGGCTGACTCCCGATCAAGTTGTAGCGATTGCGTCGAACATTGGAGGGAAACAAGCATTGGA
GACTGTCCAACGGCTCCTTCCCGTGTTGTGTCAAGCCCACGGTTTGACGCCTGCACAAGTGGTCGCCATC
GCCAACAACAACGGCGGTAAGCAGGCGCTGGAAACAGTACAGCGCCTGCTGCCTGTACTGTGCCAGGATC
ATGGACTGACACCCGAACAGGTGGTCGCCATTGCTAATAATAACGGAGGACGGCCAGCCTTGGAGTCCAT
CGTAGCCCAATTGTCCAGGCCCGATCCCGCGTTGGCTGCGTTAACGAATGACCATCTGGTGGCGTTGGCA
TGTCTTGGTGGACGACCCGCGCTCGATGCAGTCAAAAAGGGTCTGCCTCATGCTCCCGCATTGATCAAAA
GAACCAACCGGCGGATTCCCGAGAGAACTTCCCATCGAGTCGCGGGATCC
