>Addgene plasmid #41371 | TAL3197 | addgene partial sequence | sequence record 56032 | JDS-TALEN-F 5'-TAGGGGTCGGTAAACAGTGG-3'
CTGACTGTGGCGGGTGAGCTTAGGGGGCCTCCGCTCCAGCTCGACACCGGGCAGCTGCTGAAGATCGCGA
AGAGAGGGGGAGTAACAGCGGTAGAGGCAGTGCACGCCTGGCGCAATGCGCTCACCGGGGCCCCCTTGAA
CCTGACCCCAGACCAGGTAGTCGCAATCGCGTCACATGACGGGGGAAAGCAAGCCCTGGAAACCGTGCAA
AGGTTGTTGCCGGTCCTTTGTCAAGACCACGGCCTTACACCGGAGCAAGTCGTGGCCATTGCATCCCACG
ACGGTGGCAAACAGGCTCTTGAGACGGTTCAGAGACTTCTCCCAGTTCTCTGTCAAGCCCACGGGCTGAC
TCCCGATCAAGTTGTAGCGATTGCGAATAACAATGGAGGGAAACAAGCATTGGAGACTGTCCAACGGCTC
CTTCCCGTGTTGTGTCAAGCCCACGGTTTGACGCCTGCACAAGTGGTCGCCATCGCCAGCCATGATGGCG
GTAAGCAGGCGCTGGAAACAGTACAGCGCCTGCTGCCTGTACTGTGCCAGGATCATGGACTGACCCCAGA
CCAGGTAGTCGCAATCGCGTCAAACGGAGGGGGAAAGCAAGCCCTGGAAACCGTGCAAAGGTTGTTGCCG
GTCCTTTGTCAAGACCACGGCCTTACACCGGAGCAAGTCGTGGCCATTGCAAATAATAACGGTGGCAAAC
AGGCTCTTGAGACGGTTCAGAGACTTCTCCCAGTTCTCTGTCAAGCCCACGGGCTGACTCCCGATCAAGT
TGTAGCGATTGCGAATAACAATGGAGGGAAACAAGCATTGGAGACTGTCCAACGGCTCC
