[The description below was written by a language model from this plasmid's Addgene catalogue record.]
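Description:
TAL3197 is a TALEN expression plasmid built on the JDS74 backbone, a roughly 6.4 kb vector classed as a mammalian expression vector that also carries a T7 promoter. It is propagated in E. coli as a high-copy plasmid under ampicillin selection. The record does not include a feature table, so the origin of replication, polyadenylation signal and other backbone elements are not itemised, although the listed BGH reverse sequencing primer suggests a BGH terminator region downstream of the coding sequence.

The insert, about 1.6 kb, encodes an engineered TAL effector repeat array designated ZebrafishCommunity-tmem88-Right, designed to recognise an 18-nucleotide site in the zebrafish (D. rerio) tmem88 gene. It was cloned by restriction enzyme methods that destroyed both junction sites, placing the repeat array in frame with backbone-encoded sequences: a 3X FLAG tag at the N terminus for detection and a wild-type FokI nuclease domain at the C terminus. Expression in cells is driven by the CMV promoter, while the T7 promoter would permit in vitro transcription of mRNA, the usual route for delivering nucleases into zebrafish embryos.

Because FokI cleaves only as a dimer, this "Right" monomer is meant to be used with a matching left-hand TALEN that binds the opposite strand across a spacer, so that the two nuclease domains pair and make a double-strand break. Error-prone repair of that break produces insertions or deletions, enabling targeted disruption of tmem88 in zebrafish. The partner plasmid is not identified in this record.
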