Addgene plasmid #41371: TAL3197
Depositing lab: Keith Joung. Publication: Targeted gene disruption in somatic zebrafish cells using engineered TALENs. Sander JD, Cade L, Khayter C, Reyon D, Peterson RT, Joung JK, Yeh JR. Nat Biotechnol. 2011 Aug 5;29(8):697-8. doi: 10.1038/nbt.1934. PubMed 21822241.
Backbone
  Vector backbone: JDS74
  Backbone manufacturer: Addgene plasmid #32288
  Backbone size w/o insert (bp): 6447
  Vector type: Mammalian Expression ; T7
Growth in bacteria
  Bacterial resistance: Ampicillin, 100 μg/mL
  Growth temperature: 37°C
  Growth strain: XL1 Blue
  Copy number: High Copy
Gene/Insert
  Gene/Insert name: ZebrafishCommunity-tmem88-Right (alt name: tmem88)
  Species: D. rerio (zebrafish)
  Insert size (bp): 1640
  Promoter: CMV
  Tag / fusion protein: 3X Flag (N terminal on backbone); WT FOKI (C terminal on backbone)
  Cloning method: Restriction Enzyme; 5′ cloning site N/A (destroyed during cloning); 3′ cloning site N/A (destroyed during cloning)
  Sequencing primers: 5′ CMV-F; 3′ BGH-rev
Terms and licenses: Academic/Nonprofit Terms; Industry Terms: Not Available to Industry
Depositor comments: Target binding site: TCCGCTGGGGTCTGCAGG It is strongly recommended that users perform a diagnostic digest to verify this plasmid prior to use. For example, a double digest of the plasmid with BamHI and KpnI should result in two bands at 2.3kb and 5.8kb.
How to cite: TAL3197 was a gift from Keith Joung (Addgene plasmid # 41371 ; http://n2t.net/addgene:41371 ; RRID:Addgene_41371)
